Addgene plasmid #242945: pDL1-eGFP
Purpose: Encodes a fragment of eGFP for generating dsRNA for use as a control in RNAi experiments
Depositing lab: Erin Davies. Depositing organization: National Cancer Institute (NCI). Publication: Protocol combining RNA interference and regeneration assays in planarian embryos. Deihl EW, Booth CLT, Davies EL. bioRxiv [Preprint]. 2025 Jul 22:2025.07.21.666018. doi: 10.1101/2025.07.21.666018. PubMed 40777484.
Backbone
  Vector backbone: pDL1
  Backbone manufacturer: Daniel Lobo (Addgene plasmid # 182263)
  Backbone size w/o insert (bp): 2319
  Total vector size (bp): 2600
  Vector type: RNAi
Growth in bacteria
  Bacterial resistance: Ampicillin, 100 μg/mL
  Growth temperature: 37°C
  Growth strain: DH5alpha
  Copy number: High Copy
Gene/Insert
  Gene/Insert name: eGFP
  Species: Synthetic
  Insert size (bp): 414
  Cloning method: Gateway Cloning
  Sequencing primers: 5′ GACGACGGCAACTACAAGAC; 3′ CTTGTACAGCTCGTCCATGC
Terms and licenses: Academic/Nonprofit Terms; Industry Terms: Not Available to Industry
How to cite: pDL1-eGFP was a gift from Erin Davies (Addgene plasmid # 242945 ; http://n2t.net/addgene:242945 ; RRID:Addgene_242945)
