[The description below was written by a language model from this plasmid's Addgene catalogue record and pLannotate feature annotations shown in this document.]
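Description:
pDL1-eGFP is a small (about 2.6 kb) RNAi vector built on the pDL1 backbone, carrying a 414 bp fragment of the synthetic, mammalian codon-optimized EGFP coding sequence. It is propagated in E. coli as a high-copy plasmid through a ColE1/pUC-type origin of replication and is selected with ampicillin via the β-lactamase gene (AmpR) driven by its own bla promoter. Short remnants of a pBR322 bom region and of lacZα are also annotated but appear only as fragments with no evident functional role.

The EGFP fragment, recorded as having been introduced by Gateway cloning, sits between two convergent sets of bacteriophage promoters. On the upstream side a T7 promoter and a T3 promoter face into the insert, and on the downstream side an SP6 promoter and a second T7 promoter face back into it from the opposite strand. T7 terminators lie outside each promoter pair, bounding the transcription unit in both directions. This arrangement lets T7 RNA polymerase transcribe both strands of the insert so that sense and antisense RNAs can anneal into double-stranded RNA, while the T3 and SP6 promoters permit strand-specific transcription of either orientation. Because the insert is only a partial EGFP sequence with no eukaryotic promoter, the plasmid is a dsRNA template, not a fluorescent reporter.

Its stated purpose is to produce dsRNA against eGFP as a control in RNAi experiments, since the sequence has no endogenous target. The associated publication concerns combined RNAi and regeneration assays in planarian embryos.
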