Features (pLannotate 1.2.2; 12 found; start..end, strand, type, name):
    249..353     -  promoter       AmpR promoter: bla
    380..430     +  misc_feature   bom (fragment): basis of mobility region from pBR322
    431..478     -  terminator     T7 terminator: transcription terminator for bacteriophage T7 RNA polymerase
    480..496     -  CDS            lacZα (fragment): LacZα fragment of β-galactosidase; lacZ fragment
    497..515     +  promoter       T7 promoter: promoter for bacteriophage T7 RNA polymerase
    517..535     +  promoter       T3 promoter: promoter for bacteriophage T3 RNA polymerase
    537..950     +  CDS            EGFP (fragment): the original enhanced GFP (Yang et al., 1996) mammalian codon-optimized
    951..969     -  promoter       SP6 promoter: promoter for bacteriophage SP6 RNA polymerase
    971..989     -  promoter       T7 promoter: promoter for bacteriophage T7 RNA polymerase
   1008..1055    +  terminator     T7 terminator: transcription terminator for bacteriophage T7 RNA polymerase
   1233..1821    -  rep_origin     ori: high-copy-number ColE1/pMB1/pBR322/pUC origin of replication
   1992..248     -  CDS            AmpR (across the origin): β-lactamase; bla; confers resistance to ampicillin, carbenicillin, and related antibiotics
>Addgene plasmid #242945 | pDL1-eGFP | addgene full sequence | sequence record 486273 | Addgene NGS Result
TCAATACGGGATAATACCGCGCCACATAGCAGAACTTTAAAAGTGCTCATCATTGGAAAACGTTCTTCGG
GGCGAAAACTCTCAAGGATCTTACCGCTGTTGAGATCCAGTTCGATGTAACCCACTCGTGCACCCAACTG
ATCTTCAGCATCTTTTACTTTCACCAGCGTTTCTGGGTGAGCAAAAACAGGAAGGCAAAATGCCGCAAAA
AAGGGAATAAGGGCGACACGGAAATGTTGAATACTCATACTCTTCCTTTTTCAATATTATTGAAGCATTT
ATCAGGGTTATTGTCTCATGAGCGGATACATATTTGAATGTATTTAGAAAAATAAACAAATAGGGGTTCC
GCGCACATTTCCCCGAAAAGTGCCACCTGATGCGGTGTGAAATACCGCACAGATGCGTAAGGAGAAAATA
CCGCATCAGGCAAAAAACCCCTCAAGACCCGTTTAGAGGCCCCAAGGGGTTATGCTAGGGTAAAACGACG
GCCAGTTAATACGACTCACTATAGGGAATTAACCCTCACTAAAGGGAGGACGACGGCAACTACAAGACCC
GCGCCGAGGTGAAGTTCGAGGGCGACACCCTGGTGAACCGCATCGAGCTGAAGGGCATCGACTTCAAGGA
GGACGGCAACATCCTGGGGCACAAGCTGGAGTACAACTACAACAGCCACAACGTCTATATCATGGCCGAC
AAGCAGAAGAACGGCATCAAGGTGAACTTCAAGATCCGCCACAACATCGAGGACGGCAGCGTGCAGCTCG
CCGACCACTACCAGCAGAACACCCCCATCGGCGACGGCCCCGTGCTGCTGCCCGACAACCACTACCTGAG
CACCCAGTCCGCCCTGAGCAAAGACCCCAACGAGAAGCGCGATCACATGGTCCTGCTGGAGTTCGTGACC
GCCGCCGGGATCACTCTCGGCATGGACGAGCTGTACAAGTTCTATAGTGTCACCTAAATCCCTATAGTGA
GTCGTATTAGTCATAGCTGTTTCCTGTCTAGCATAACCCCTTGGGGCCTCTAAACGGGTCTTGAGGGGTT
TTTTGCGCTTCCTCGCTCACTGACTCGCTGCGCTCGGTCGTTCGGCTGCGGCGAGCGGTATCAGCTCACT
CAAAGGCGGTAATACGGTTATCCACAGAATCAGGGGATAACGCAGGAAAGAACATGTGAGCAAAAGGCCA
GCAAAAGGCCAGGAACCGTAAAAAGGCCGCGTTGCTGGCGTTTTTCCATAGGCTCCGCCCCCCTGACGAG
CATCACAAAAATCGACGCTCAAGTCAGAGGTGGCGAAACCCGACAGGACTATAAAGATACCAGGCGTTTC
CCCCTGGAAGCTCCCTCGTGCGCTCTCCTGTTCCGACCCTGCCGCTTACCGGATACCTGTCCGCCTTTCT
CCCTTCGGGAAGCGTGGCGCTTTCTCATAGCTCACGCTGTAGGTATCTCAGTTCGGTGTAGGTCGTTCGC
TCCAAGCTGGGCTGTGTGCACGAACCCCCCGTTCAGCCCGACCGCTGCGCCTTATCCGGTAACTATCGTC
TTGAGTCCAACCCGGTAAGACACGACTTATCGCCACTGGCAGCAGCCACTGGTAACAGGATTAGCAGAGC
GAGGTATGTAGGCGGTGCTACAGAGTTCTTGAAGTGGTGGCCTAACTACGGCTACACTAGAAGAACAGTA
TTTGGTATCTGCGCTCTGCTGAAGCCAGTTACCTTCGGAAAAAGAGTTGGTAGCTCTTGATCCGGCAAAC
AAACCACCGCTGGTAGCGGTGGTTTTTTTGTTTGCAAGCAGCAGATTACGCGCAGAAAAAAAGGATCTCA
AGAAGATCCTTTGATCTTTTCTACGGGGTCTGACGCTCAGTGGAACGAAAACTCACGTTAAGGGATTTTG
GTCATGAGATTATCAAAAAGGATCTTCACCTAGATCCTTTTAAATTAAAAATGAAGTTTTAAATCAATCT
AAAGTATATATGAGTAAACTTGGTCTGACAGTTACCAATGCTTAATCAGTGAGGCACCTATCTCAGCGAT
CTGTCTATTTCGTTCATCCATAGTTGCCTGACTCCCCGTCGTGTAGATAACTACGATACGGGAGGGCTTA
CCATCTGGCCCCAGTGCTGCAATGATACCGCGAGACCCACGCTCACCGGCTCCAGATTTATCAGCAATAA
ACCAGCCAGCCGGAAGGGCCGAGCGCAGAAGTGGTCCTGCAACTTTATCCGCCTCCATCCAGTCTATTAA
TTGTTGCCGGGAAGCTAGAGTAAGTAGTTCGCCAGTTAATAGTTTGCGCAACGTTGTTGCCATTGCTACA
GGCATCGTGGTGTCACGCTCGTCGTTTGGTATGGCTTCATTCAGCTCCGGTTCCCAACGATCAAGGCGAG
TTACATGATCCCCCATGTTGTGCAAAAAAGCGGTTAGCTCCTTCGGTCCTCCGATCGTTGTCAGAAGTAA
GTTGGCCGCAGTGTTATCACTCATGGTTATGGCAGCACTGCATAATTCTCTTACTGTCATGCCATCCGTA
AGATGCTTTTCTGTGACTGGTGAGTACTCAACCAAGTCATTCTGAGAATAGTGTATGCGGCGACCGAGTT
GCTCTTGCCCGGCG
